Addgene plasmid #17812: pPro7(E)-gfp
Depositing lab: Jay Keasling. Depositing organization: University of California, Berkeley. Publication: A Salmonella-based, propionate-inducible, expression system for Salmonella enterica. Lee SK, Keasling JD. Gene. 2006 Aug 1;377:6-11. doi: 10.1016/j.gene.2006.02.013. Epub 2006 Apr 17. PubMed 16616438.
Backbone
  Vector backbone: n/a
  Backbone size w/o insert (bp): 5062
  Vector type: Bacterial Expression, Synthetic Biology
Growth in bacteria
  Bacterial resistance: Ampicillin, 100 μg/mL
  Growth temperature: 37°C
  Growth strain: DH5alpha
  Copy number: Low Copy
Gene/Insert
  Gene/Insert name: GFPuv
  Species: A. victoria
  Insert size (bp): 712
  GenBank ID: AJ310442
  Cloning method: Restriction Enzyme
  Sequencing primers: 5′ n/a; 3′ pBAD Reverse
Terms and licenses: Academic/Nonprofit Terms; Industry Terms: Not Available to Industry
How to cite: pPro7(E)-gfp was a gift from Jay Keasling (Addgene plasmid # 17812 ; http://n2t.net/addgene:17812 ; RRID:Addgene_17812)
