[The description below was written by a language model from this plasmid's Addgene catalogue record.]
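Description:
pPro7(E)-gfp is a low-copy bacterial expression plasmid classed under both bacterial expression and synthetic biology. It carries GFPuv, a UV-excitable variant of the Aequorea victoria green fluorescent protein, as a roughly 0.7 kb insert placed by restriction cloning into a vector of about 5.1 kb. No named parental backbone is recorded. The plasmid is maintained in standard E. coli cloning strains under ampicillin selection. The origin of replication is not stated, although the low-copy designation is part of the entry.

The catalogue fields do not list the promoter or regulatory elements, and no feature table is available to confirm them. The plasmid name and the associated publication, which describes a propionate-inducible expression system for Salmonella enterica, suggest that the construct belongs to the pPro series, in which a propionate-responsive promoter and its regulator control the cloned gene. Whether the "(E)" in the name marks a particular source of these control elements is not explained in the record. The use of a pBAD reverse primer for 3′ sequencing suggests that the region downstream of the cloning site resembles that of pBAD-type vectors, but this is an inference rather than a stated fact.

With GFPuv as its payload, the construct most plausibly serves as a fluorescent reporter for characterising the expression system. Such a reporter could be used to measure induction level, dose response to inducer, basal leakiness and cell-to-cell uniformity in enteric bacteria. It could also serve as a reference or parent vector in which the reporter is replaced by a gene of interest.
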