>Addgene plasmid #17812 | pPro7(E)-gfp | addgene partial sequence | sequence record 23736 | pBAD-R 5'-GATTTAATCTGTATCAGG-3'
NNCACCCTCGCCAACAGCCAAGCTTGCATGCCTGCAGGTCGACTCATCTTATTTGTAGAGCTCATCCATG
CCATGTGTAATCCCAGCAGCAGTTACAAACTCAAGAAGGACCATGTGGTCACGCTTTTCGTTGGGATCTT
TCGAAAGGGCAGATTGTGTGGACAGGTAATGGTTGTCTGGTAAAAGGACAGGGCCATCGCCAATTGGAGT
ATTTTGTTGATAATGGTCTGCTAGTTGAACGGATCCATCTTCAATGTTGTGGCGAATTTTGAAGTTAGCT
TTGATTCCATTCTTTTGTTTGTCTGCCGTGATGTATACATTGTGTGAGTTATAGTTGTACTCCAGTTTGT
GTCCGAGAATGTTTCCATCTTCTTTAAAATCAATACCTTTTAACTCGATACGATTAACAAGGGTATCACC
TTCAAACTTGACTTCAGCACGCGTCTTGTAGTTCCCGTCATCTTTGAAAGATATAGTGCGTTCCTGTACA
TAACCTTCGGGCATGGCACTCTTGAAAAAGTCATGCCGTTTCATATGATCCGGATAACGGGAAAAGCATT
GAACACCATAAGAGAAAGTAGTGACAAGTGTTGGCCATGGAACAGGTAGTTTTCCAGTAGTGCAAATAAA
TTTAAGGGTAAGTTTTCCGTATGTTGCATCACCTTCACCCTCTCCACTGACAGAAAATTTGTGCCCATTA
ACATCACCATCTAATTCAACAAGAGNGNGAACNCCNCCNGNNAAAAGTTCCTCCCCCCTTTGNCCNGGGA
ANATCTCCTTCTTAAAGTTGCTAGCTTGTTATC
